>Addgene plasmid #226460 | pGL4.23[uORF2/luc2/minP] | addgene full sequence | sequence record 450180 | Addgene NGS Result
GGCCTAACTGGCCGGTACCTGAGCTCGCTAGCCTCGAGGATATCAAGATCTGGCCTCGGCGGCCAAGCTT
AGACACTAGAGGGTATATAATGGAAGCTCGACTTCCAGCTTGGCAATCCGGTACTGTTGGTAAAAGACAC
GTGCTGGGGCGGGCAGGCGAGCGCCTCAGTCTGGTCGCCTGGCGGTGCCTCCGGCCCCAACGCGCCCGGG
CCGCCGCGGGCCGCGCGCGCCGATGCCCGGCTGAGTCACTGGCAGGGCAGCGCGCGTGTGGGAAGGGGCG
GAGGGAGTGCGGCCGGCGGGCGGGCGGGGCGCTGGGCTCAGCCGGGCCGCAGGTGACCCGGAGGCCCTCG
CCGCCCGCGGCGCCCCGAGCGCTTTGTGAGCAGTTCCGGAGCCGAGTGGAGGGCGCGAGCCAGATGCGGG
GCGACAGCTGACTTGCTGAGAGGAGGCGGGGAGGCGCGGAGCGCGCGTGTGGTCCTTGCGCCGCTGACTT
CTCCACTGGTTCCTGGGCACCGAAAGATAAACCTCTCATAATGGAAGATGCCAAAAACATTAAGAAGGGC
CCAGCGCCATTCTACCCACTCGAAGACGGGACCGCCGGCGAGCAGCTGCACAAAGCCATGAAGCGCTACG
CCCTGGTGCCCGGCACCATCGCCTTTACCGACGCACATATCGAGGTGGACATTACCTACGCCGAGTACTT
CGAGATGAGCGTTCGGCTGGCAGAAGCTATGAAGCGCTATGGGCTGAATACAAACCATCGGATCGTGGTG
TGCAGCGAGAATAGCTTGCAGTTCTTCATGCCCGTGTTGGGTGCCCTGTTCATCGGTGTGGCTGTGGCCC
CAGCTAACGACATCTACAACGAGCGCGAGCTGCTGAACAGCATGGGCATCAGCCAGCCCACCGTCGTATT
CGTGAGCAAGAAAGGGCTGCAAAAGATCCTCAACGTGCAAAAGAAGCTACCGATCATACAAAAGATCATC
ATCATGGATAGCAAGACCGACTACCAGGGCTTCCAAAGCATGTACACCTTCGTGACTTCCCATTTGCCAC
CCGGCTTCAACGAGTACGACTTCGTGCCCGAGAGCTTCGACCGGGACAAAACCATCGCCCTGATCATGAA
CAGTAGTGGCAGTACCGGATTGCCCAAGGGCGTAGCCCTACCGCACCGCACCGCTTGTGTCCGATTCAGT
CATGCCCGCGACCCCATCTTCGGCAACCAGATCATCCCCGACACCGCTATCCTCAGCGTGGTGCCATTTC
ACCACGGCTTCGGCATGTTCACCACGCTGGGCTACTTGATCTGCGGCTTTCGGGTCGTGCTCATGTACCG
CTTCGAGGAGGAGCTATTCTTGCGCAGCTTGCAAGACTATAAGATTCAATCTGCCCTGCTGGTGCCCACA
CTATTTAGCTTCTTCGCTAAGAGCACTCTCATCGACAAGTACGACCTAAGCAACTTGCACGAGATCGCCA
GCGGCGGGGCGCCGCTCAGCAAGGAGGTAGGTGAGGCCGTGGCCAAACGCTTCCACCTACCAGGCATCCG
CCAGGGCTACGGCCTGACAGAAACAACCAGCGCCATTCTGATCACCCCCGAAGGGGACGACAAGCCTGGC
GCAGTAGGCAAGGTGGTGCCCTTCTTCGAGGCTAAGGTGGTGGACTTGGACACCGGTAAGACACTGGGTG
TGAACCAGCGCGGCGAGCTGTGCGTCCGTGGCCCCATGATCATGAGCGGCTACGTTAACAACCCCGAGGC
TACAAACGCTCTCATCGACAAGGACGGCTGGCTGCACAGCGGCGACATCGCCTACTGGGACGAGGACGAG
CACTTCTTCATCGTGGACCGGCTGAAGAGCCTGATCAAATACAAGGGCTACCAGGTAGCCCCAGCCGAAC
TGGAGAGCATCCTGCTGCAACACCCCAACATCTTCGACGCCGGGGTCGCCGGCCTGCCCGACGACGATGC
CGGCGAGCTGCCCGCCGCAGTCGTCGTGCTGGAACACGGTAAAACCATGACCGAGAAGGAGATCGTGGAC
TATGTGGCCAGCCAGGTTACAACCGCCAAGAAGCTGCGCGGTGGTGTTGTGTTCGTGGACGAGGTGCCTA
AAGGACTGACCGGCAAGTTGGACGCCCGCAAGATCCGCGAGATTCTCATTAAGGCCAAGAAGGGCGGCAA
GATCGCCGTGTAATAATTCTAGAGTCGGGGCGGCCGGCCGCTTCGAGCAGACATGATAAGATACATTGAT
GAGTTTGGACAAACCACAACTAGAATGCAGTGAAAAAAATGCTTTATTTGTGAAATTTGTGATGCTATTG
CTTTATTTGTAACCATTATAAGCTGCAATAAACAAGTTAACAACAACAATTGCATTCATTTTATGTTTCA
GGTTCAGGGGGAGGTGTGGGAGGTTTTTTAAAGCAAGTAAAACCTCTACAAATGTGGTAAAATCGATAAG
GATCCGTCGACCGATGCCCTTGAGAGCCTTCAACCCAGTCAGCTCCTTCCGGTGGGCGCGGGGCATGACT
ATCGTCGCCGCACTTATGACTGTCTTCTTTATCATGCAACTCGTAGGACAGGTGCCGGCAGCGCTCTTCC
GCTTCCTCGCTCACTGACTCGCTGCGCTCGGTCGTTCGGCTGCGGCGAGCGGTATCAGCTCACTCAAAGG
CGGTAATACGGTTATCCACAGAATCAGGGGATAACGCAGGAAAGAACATGTGAGCAAAAGGCCAGCAAAA
GGCCAGGAACCGTAAAAAGGCCGCGTTGCTGGCGTTTTTCCATAGGCTCCGCCCCCCTGACGAGCATCAC
AAAAATCGACGCTCAAGTCAGAGGTGGCGAAACCCGACAGGACTATAAAGATACCAGGCGTTTCCCCCTG
GAAGCTCCCTCGTGCGCTCTCCTGTTCCGACCCTGCCGCTTACCGGATACCTGTCCGCCTTTCTCCCTTC
GGGAAGCGTGGCGCTTTCTCATAGCTCACGCTGTAGGTATCTCAGTTCGGTGTAGGTCGTTCGCTCCAAG
CTGGGCTGTGTGCACGAACCCCCCGTTCAGCCCGACCGCTGCGCCTTATCCGGTAACTATCGTCTTGAGT
CCAACCCGGTAAGACACGACTTATCGCCACTGGCAGCAGCCACTGGTAACAGGATTAGCAGAGCGAGGTA
TGTAGGCGGTGCTACAGAGTTCTTGAAGTGGTGGCCTAACTACGGCTACACTAGAAGAACAGTATTTGGT
ATCTGCGCTCTGCTGAAGCCAGTTACCTTCGGAAAAAGAGTTGGTAGCTCTTGATCCGGCAAACAAACCA
CCGCTGGTAGCGGTGGTTTTTTTGTTTGCAAGCAGCAGATTACGCGCAGAAAAAAAGGATCTCAAGAAGA
TCCTTTGATCTTTTCTACGGGGTCTGACGCTCAGTGGAACGAAAACTCACGTTAAGGGATTTTGGTCATG
AGATTATCAAAAAGGATCTTCACCTAGATCCTTTTAAATTAAAAATGAAGTTTTAAATCAATCTAAAGTA
TATATGAGTAAACTTGGTCTGACAGCGGCCGCAAATGCTAAACCACTGCAGTGGTTACCAGTGCTTGATC
AGTGAGGCACCGATCTCAGCGATCTGCCTATTTCGTTCGTCCATAGTGGCCTGACTCCCCGTCGTGTAGA
TCACTACGATTCGTGAGGGCTTACCATCAGGCCCCAGCGCAGCAATGATGCCGCGAGAGCCGCGTTCACC
GGCCCCCGATTTGTCAGCAATGAACCAGCCAGCAGGGAGGGCCGAGCGAAGAAGTGGTCCTGCTACTTTG
TCCGCCTCCATCCAGTCTATGAGCTGCTGTCGTGATGCTAGAGTAAGAAGTTCGCCAGTGAGTAGTTTCC
GAAGAGTTGTGGCCATTGCTACTGGCATCGTGGTATCACGCTCGTCGTTCGGTATGGCTTCGTTCAACTC
TGGTTCCCAGCGGTCAAGCCGGGTCACATGATCACCCATATTATGAAGAAATGCAGTCAGCTCCTTAGGG
CCTCCGATCGTTGTCAGAAGTAAGTTGGCCGCGGTGTTGTCGCTCATGGTAATGGCAGCACTACACAATT
CTCTTACCGTCATGCCATCCGTAAGATGCTTTTCCGTGACCGGCGAGTACTCAACCAAGTCGTTTTGTGA
GTAGTGTATACGGCGACCAAGCTGCTCTTGCCCGGCGTCTATACGGGACAACACCGCGCCACATAGCAGT
ACTTTGAAAGTGCTCATCATCGGGAATCGTTCTTCGGGGCGGAAAGACTCAAGGATCTTGCCGCTATTGA
GATCCAGTTCGATATAGCCCACTCTTGCACCCAGTTGATCTTCAGCATCTTTTACTTTCACCAGCGTTTC
GGGGTGTGCAAAAACAGGCAAGCAAAATGCCGCAAAGAAGGGAATGAGTGCGACACGAAAATGTTGGATG
CTCATACTCGTCCTTTTTCAATATTATTGAAGCATTTATCAGGGTTACTAGTACGTCTCTCAAGGATAAG
TAAGTAATATTAAGGTACGGGAGGTATTGGACAGGCCGCAATAAAATATCTTTATTTTCATTACATCTGT
GTGTTGGTTTTTTGTGTGAATCGATAGTACTAACATACGCTCTCCATCAAAACAAAACGAAACAAAACAA
ACTAGCAAAATAGGCTGTCCCCAGTGCAAGTGCAGGTGCCAGAACATTTCTCT
Features (pLannotate 1.2.2; 10 found; start..end, strand, type, name):
     77..108     +  promoter       minP: minimal TATA-box promoter with low basal activity
    531..2183    +  CDS            luciferase: firefly luciferase synthetic luc2 version of the luciferase gene
   2227..2348    -  polyA_signal   SV40 poly(A) signal: SV40 polyadenylation signal
   2371..2439    -  CDS            large T antigen (fragment): large T antigen from SV40 (simian virus 40)
   2455..2587    +  CDS            TcR (fragment): tetracycline efflux protein; tet; confers resistance to tetracycline
   2767..3355    -  rep_origin     ori: high-copy-number ColE1/pMB1/pBR322/pUC origin of replication
   3555..4415    -  CDS            AmpR: β-lactamase confers resistance to ampicillin, carbenicillin, and related antibiotics
   4416..4457    -  promoter       AmpR promoter (fragment): bla
   4520..4568    +  polyA_signal   poly(A) signal: synthetic polyadenylation signal
   4582..4673    +  misc_feature   pause site: RNA polymerase II transcriptional pause signal from the human α2 globin gene
