[The description below was written by a language model from this plasmid's Addgene catalogue record and pLannotate feature annotations shown in this document.]
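Description:
pGL4.23[uORF2/luc2/minP] is a mammalian expression reporter plasmid built on the pGL4 luciferase backbone, in which the 5' untranslated region of the MET oncogene, carrying a mutation in its second upstream open reading frame (uORF2), sits ahead of firefly luciferase. The sequenced record is 4,673 nt. It is propagated in E. coli as a high-copy plasmid through a ColE1/pUC-type origin and selected with ampicillin via the β-lactamase gene. Short matches to SV40 large T antigen and a tetracycline efflux protein are also annotated, but these are fragments of backbone sequence rather than functional genes.

The reporter unit begins with minP, a minimal TATA-box promoter with low basal activity, followed by the synthetic luc2 version of firefly luciferase and an SV40 polyadenylation signal. The feature table leaves an unannotated gap of roughly 400 nt between minP and the luc2 start codon. This is consistent with the position of the Gibson-cloned MET 5'UTR insert, although the annotation does not label it. Upstream of the promoter region, a synthetic poly(A) signal and an RNA polymerase II pause site from the human α2 globin gene limit read-through transcription from the backbone, reducing background signal.

Because the MET leader is transcribed as part of the luciferase mRNA, luciferase output reflects how that 5'UTR influences translation of the downstream coding sequence. Mutating uORF2 allows its specific contribution to be tested, presumably against wild-type or other mutant versions of the UTR. The associated publication concerns MET overexpression driven by the integrated stress response in cancers. The exact nature of the uORF2 mutation and the species of origin of the MET sequence are not stated in the record.
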