Addgene plasmid #226460: pGL4.23[uORF2/luc2/minP]
Purpose: MET 5'UTR (uORF2 mutated) upstream FLuc
Depositing lab: Dogus Altintas & Paolo Comoglio. Publication: The integrated stress response drives MET oncogene overexpression in cancers. Cerqua M, Foiani M, Boccaccio C, Comoglio PM, Altintas DM. EMBO J. 2025 Jan 7. doi: 10.1038/s44318-024-00338-4. PubMed 39774381.
Backbone
  Vector backbone: pGL4
  Vector type: Mammalian Expression
Growth in bacteria
  Bacterial resistance: Ampicillin, 100 μg/mL
  Growth temperature: 37°C
  Growth strain: DH5alpha
  Copy number: High Copy
Gene/Insert
  Gene/Insert name: MET 5'UTR uORF2 mutated
  Cloning method: Gibson Cloning
  Sequencing primers: 5′ pGL3FOR
Terms and licenses: Academic/Nonprofit Terms; Industry Terms: Not Available to Industry
How to cite: pGL4.23[uORF2/luc2/minP] was a gift from Dogus Altintas & Paolo Comoglio (Addgene plasmid # 226460 ; http://n2t.net/addgene:226460 ; RRID:Addgene_226460)
